Addgene plasmid #83143: Hs.KRAS4b G12R
Purpose: Gateway ORF Entry clone of human KRAS4B [NM_004985.4 ] with stop codon (for native or N-terminal fusions), G12R mutation
Depositing lab: Dominic Esposito. Depositing organization: National Cancer Institute (NCI).
Backbone
  Vector backbone: pDonor-255
  Backbone size w/o insert (bp): 2693
  Vector type: Gateway Entry Clone
Growth in bacteria
  Bacterial resistance: Spectinomycin, 50 μg/mL
  Growth temperature: 37°C
  Growth strain: DH10B
  Copy number: High Copy
Gene/Insert
  Gene/Insert name: KRAS
  Species: H. sapiens (human)
  Insert size (bp): 567
  Mutation: G12R
  GenBank ID: NM_004985.4
  Entrez Gene: KRAS (a.k.a. 'C-K-RAS, C-K-RAS, CFC2, K-RAS2A, K-RAS2B, K-RAS4A, K-RAS4B, K-Ras, K-Ras 2, KI-RAS, KRAS1, KRAS2, NS, NS3, OES, RALD, RASK2, c-Ki-ras, c-Ki-ras2)
  Cloning method: Gateway Cloning
  Sequencing primers: 5′ M13F 23-mer (5'-CCCAGTCACGACGTTGTAAAACG); 3′ attLR 23-mer (5'-TAACATCAGAGATTTTGAGACAC)
Terms and licenses: Academic/Nonprofit Terms; Industry Terms: Not Available to Industry
How to cite: Hs.KRAS4b G12R was a gift from Dominic Esposito (Addgene plasmid # 83143 ; http://n2t.net/addgene:83143 ; RRID:Addgene_83143)
