[The description below was written by a language model from this plasmid's Addgene catalogue record and the feature table of its GenBank file.]
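Description:
Hs.KRAS4b G12R is a Gateway entry clone built on the pDonor-255 backbone, carrying the human KRAS4B open reading frame with a glycine-to-arginine substitution at codon 12, one of the oncogenic hotspot changes in this small GTPase. The circular plasmid is 3,260 bp in total, of which 567 bp is the KRAS coding sequence. It is maintained in E. coli through a high-copy ColE1/pUC-type origin of replication and selected with spectinomycin via the aadA aminoglycoside adenylyltransferase gene, which also confers streptomycin resistance. The rrnB T1 and T2 transcription terminators sit upstream of the cloning region, where they typically insulate the insert from read-through transcription originating in the backbone.

The KRAS ORF is flanked by attL1 and attL2 sites, so it can be moved directionally by an LR Clonase reaction into any attR-containing destination vector. As an entry clone, the plasmid contains no annotated promoter driving the insert and no tags or reporters; expression context is supplied entirely by the chosen destination vector. The ORF retains its stop codon, which makes it suitable for producing native, untagged protein or N-terminal fusions, but not C-terminal fusions. An M13 forward primer site lies upstream of attL1 for sequence verification of the insert. The GenBank record attributes the plasmid to a collection of RAS mutant clones, consistent with its use as a source for building expression constructs to study the G12R KRAS4b variant alongside other RAS alleles.
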