LOCUS       Exported 3260 bp ds-DNA circular SYN 12-MAY-2021
DEFINITION  Gateway ORF Entry clone of human KRAS4B [NM_004985.4 ] with stop
            codon (for native or N-terminal fusions), G12R mutation.
ACCESSION   .
VERSION     .
KEYWORDS    Hs.KRAS4b G12R
SOURCE      synthetic DNA construct
  ORGANISM  synthetic DNA construct
REFERENCE   1 (bases 1 to 3260)
  AUTHORS   Esposito
  TITLE     RAS mutant collection V2.0
  JOURNAL   unpublished
REFERENCE   2 (bases 1 to 3260)
  AUTHORS   .
  TITLE     Direct Submission
  JOURNAL   Exported May 12, 2021 from SnapGene Server 1.1.58
            http://www.snapgene.com
FEATURES             Location/Qualifiers
     source          1..3260
                     /organism="synthetic DNA construct"
                     /mol_type="other DNA"
     primer_bind     23..45
                     /label=M13/pUC Forward
                     /note="In lacZ gene"
     primer_bind     37..54
                     /label=M13 Forward
                     /note="In lacZ gene. Also called M13-F20 or M13 (-21)
                     Forward"
     primer_bind     38..54
                     /label=M13 fwd
                     /note="common sequencing primer, one of multiple similar
                     variants"
     protein_bind    84..183
                     /gene="mutant version of attL"
                     /label=attL1
                     /bound_moiety="LR Clonase(TM)"
                     /note="recombination site for the Gateway(R) LR reaction"
     CDS             186..752
                     /codon_start=1
                     /product="human small GTPase proto-oncoprotein"
                     /label=K-Ras
                     /translation="MTEYKLVVVGARGVGKSALTIQLIQNHFVDEYDPTIEDSYRKQVV
                     IDGETCLLDILDTAGQEEYSAMRDQYMRTGEGFLCVFAINNTKSFEDIHHYREQIKRVK
                     DSEDVPMVLVGNKCDLPSRTVDTKQAQDLARSYGIPFIETSAKTRQGVDDAFYTLVREI
                     RKHKEKMSKDGKKKKKKSKTKCVIM"
     protein_bind    complement(751..850)
                     /gene="mutant version of attL"
                     /label=attL2
                     /bound_moiety="LR Clonase(TM)"
                     /note="recombination site for the Gateway(R) LR reaction"
     CDS             1227..2018
                     /codon_start=1
                     /gene="aadA"
                     /product="aminoglycoside adenylyltransferase (Murphy,
                     1985)"
                     /label=SmR
                     /note="confers resistance to spectinomycin and
                     streptomycin"
                     /translation="MREAVIAEVSTQLSEVVGVIERHLEPTLLAVHLYGSAVDGGLKPH
                     SDIDLLVTVTVRLDETTRRALINDLLETSASPGESEILRAVEVTIVVHDDIIPWRYPAK
                     RELQFGEWQRNDILAGIFEPATIDIDLAILLTKAREHSVALVGPAAEELFDPVPEQDLF
                     EALNETLTLWNSPPDWAGDERNVVLTLSRIWYSAVTGKIAPKDVAADWAMERLPAQYQP
                     VILEARQAYLGQEEDRLASRADQLEEFVHYVKGEITKVVGK"
     rep_origin      2111..2699
                     /direction=RIGHT
                     /label=ori
                     /note="high-copy-number ColE1/pMB1/pBR322/pUC origin of
                     replication"
     primer_bind     2600..2619
                     /label=pBR322ori-F
                     /note="pBR322 origin, forward primer"
     primer_bind     2853..2870
                     /label=L4440
                     /note="L4440 vector, forward primer"
     terminator      3029..3056
                     /label=rrnB T2 terminator
                     /note="transcription terminator T2 from the E. coli rrnB
                     gene"
     terminator      3148..3234
                     /gene="Escherichia coli rrnB"
                     /label=rrnB T1 terminator
                     /note="transcription terminator T1 from the E. coli rrnB
                     gene"
ORIGIN
        1 ttaacgctag catggatgtt ttcccagtca cgacgttgta aaacgacggc cagtcttaaa
       61 attcgagctc ggtccgagga tccgaaataa tgattttatt ttgactgata gtgacctgtt
      121 cgttgcaaca aattgataag caatgctttt ttataatgcc aactttgtac aaaaaagttg
      181 gcaccatgac tgaatataaa cttgtggtag ttggagctcg tggcgtaggc aagagtgcct
      241 tgacgataca gctaattcag aatcattttg tggacgaata tgatccaaca atagaggatt
      301 cctacaggaa gcaagtagta attgatggag aaacctgtct cttggatatt ctcgacacag
      361 caggtcaaga ggagtacagt gcaatgaggg accagtacat gaggactggg gagggctttc
      421 tttgtgtatt tgccataaat aatactaaat catttgaaga tattcaccat tatagagaac
      481 aaattaaaag agttaaggac tctgaagatg tacctatggt cctagtagga aataaatgtg
      541 atttgccttc tagaacagta gacacaaaac aggctcagga cttagcaaga agttatggaa
      601 ttccttttat tgaaacatca gcaaagacaa gacagggtgt tgatgatgcc ttctatacat
      661 tagttcgaga aattcgaaaa cataaagaaa agatgagcaa agatggtaaa aagaagaaaa
      721 agaagtcaaa gacaaagtgt gtaattatgt aatcaacttt cttgtacaaa gttggcatta
      781 taggaaagca ttgcttatca atttgttgca acgaacaggt cactatcagt caaaataaaa
      841 tcattatttg catgcaagct tagatcctct agaccagcca ggacagaaat gcctcgactt
      901 cgctgctacc caaggttgcc gggtgacgca caccgtggaa acggatgaag gcacgaaccc
      961 agtggacata agcctgttcg gttcgtaagc tgtaatgcaa gtagcgtatg cgctcacgca
     1021 actggtccag aaccttgacc gaacgcagcg gtggtaacgg cgcagtggcg gttttcatgg
     1081 cttgttatga ctgttttttt ggggtacagt ctatgcctcg ggcatccaag cagcaagcgc
     1141 gttacgccgt gggtcgatgt ttgatgttat ggagcagcaa cgatgttacg cagcagggca
     1201 gtcgccctaa aacaaagtta aacattatga gggaagcggt gatcgccgaa gtatcgactc
     1261 aactatcaga ggtagttggc gtcatcgagc gccatctcga accgacgttg ctggccgtac
     1321 atttgtacgg ctccgcagtg gatggcggcc tgaagccaca cagtgatatt gatttgctgg
     1381 ttacggtgac cgtaaggctt gatgaaacaa cgcggcgagc tttgatcaac gaccttttgg
     1441 aaacttcggc ttcccctgga gagagcgaga ttctccgcgc tgtagaagtc accattgttg
     1501 tgcacgacga catcattccg tggcgttatc cagctaagcg cgaactgcaa tttggagaat
     1561 ggcagcgcaa tgacattctt gcaggtatct tcgagccagc cacgatcgac attgatctgg
     1621 ctatcttgct gacaaaagca agagaacata gcgttgcctt ggtaggtcca gcggcggagg
     1681 aactctttga tccggttcct gaacaggatc tatttgaggc gctaaatgaa accttaacgc
     1741 tatggaactc gccgcccgac tgggctggcg atgagcgaaa tgtagtgctt acgttgtccc
     1801 gcatttggta cagcgcagta accggcaaaa tcgcgccgaa ggatgtcgct gccgactggg
     1861 caatggagcg cctgccggcc cagtatcagc ccgtcatact tgaagctaga caggcttatc
     1921 ttggacaaga agaagatcgc ttggcctcgc gcgcagatca gttggaagaa tttgtccact
     1981 acgtgaaagg cgagatcacc aaggtagtcg gcaaataacc ctcgagccac ccatgaccaa
     2041 aatcccttaa cgtgagttac gcgtcgttcc actgagcgtc agaccccgta gaaaagatca
     2101 aaggatcttc ttgagatcct ttttttctgc gcgtaatctg ctgcttgcaa acaaaaaaac
     2161 caccgctacc agcggtggtt tgtttgccgg atcaagagct accaactctt tttccgaagg
     2221 taactggctt cagcagagcg cagataccaa atactgtcct tctagtgtag ccgtagttag
     2281 gccaccactt caagaactct gtagcaccgc ctacatacct cgctctgcta atcctgttac
     2341 cagtggctgc tgccagtggc gataagtcgt gtcttaccgg gttggactca agacgatagt
     2401 taccggataa ggcgcagcgg tcgggctgaa cggggggttc gtgcacacag cccagcttgg
     2461 agcgaacgac ctacaccgaa ctgagatacc tacagcgtga gcattgagaa agcgccacgc
     2521 ttcccgaagg gagaaaggcg gacaggtatc cggtaagcgg cagggtcgga acaggagagc
     2581 gcacgaggga gcttccaggg ggaaacgcct ggtatcttta tagtcctgtc gggtttcgcc
     2641 acctctgact tgagcgtcga tttttgtgat gctcgtcagg ggggcggagc ctatggaaaa
     2701 acgccagcaa cgcggccttt ttacggttcc tggccttttg ctggcctttt gctcacatgt
     2761 tctttcctgc gttatcccct gattctgtgg ataaccgtat taccgccttt gagtgagctg
     2821 ataccgctcg ccgcagccga acgaccgagc gcagcgagtc agtgagcgag gaagcggaag
     2881 agcgcccaat acgcaaaccg cctctccccg cgcgttggcc gattcattaa tgcagctggc
     2941 acgacaggtt tcccgactgg aaagcgggca gtgagcgcaa cgcaattaat acgcgtaccg
     3001 ctagccagga agagtttgta gaaacgcaaa aaggccatcc gtcaggatgg ccttctgctt
     3061 agtttgatgc ctggcagttt atggcgggcg tcctgcccgc caccctccgg gccgttgctt
     3121 cacaacgttc aaatccgctc ccggcggatt tgtcctactc aggagagcgt tcaccgacaa
     3181 acaacagata aaacgaaagg cccagtcttc cgactgagcc tttcgtttta tttgatgcct
     3241 ggcagttccc tactctcgcg
//
