>Addgene plasmid #83143 | Hs.KRAS4b G12R | addgene partial sequence | sequence record 159030 | M13pUC-Fwd 5'-CCCAGTCACGACGTTGTAAAACG-3'
AATTCGAGCTCGGTCCGAGGATCCGAAATAATGATTTTATTTTGACTGATAGTGACCTGTTCGTTGCAAC
AAATTGATAAGCAATGCTTTTTTATAATGCCAACTTTGTACAAAAAAGTTGGCACCATGACTGAATATAA
ACTTGTGGTAGTTGGAGCTCGTGGCGTAGGCAAGAGTGCCTTGACGATACAGCTAATTCAGAATCATTTT
GTGGACGAATATGATCCAACAATAGAGGATTCCTACAGGAAGCAAGTAGTAATTGATGGAGAAACCTGTC
TCTTGGATATTCTCGACACAGCAGGTCAAGAGGAGTACAGTGCAATGAGGGACCAGTACATGAGGACTGG
GGAGGGCTTTCTTTGTGTATTTGCCATAAATAATACTAAATCATTTGAAGATATTCACCATTATAGAGAA
CAAATTAAAAGAGTTAAGGACTCTGAAGATGTACCTATGGTCCTAGTAGGAAATAAATGTGATTTGCCTT
CTAGAACAGTAGACACAAAACAGGCTCAGGACTTAGCAAGAAGTTATGGAATTCCTTTTATTGAAACATC
AGCAAAGACAAGACAGGGTGTTGATGATGCCTTCTATACATTAGTTCGAGAAATTCGAAAACATAAAGAA
AAGATGAGCAAAGATGGTAAAAAGAAGAAAAAGAAGTCAAAGACAAAGTGTGTAATTATGTAATCAACTT
TCTTGTACAAAGTTGGCATTATAGGAAAGCATTGCTTATCAATTTGTTGCAACGAACAGGTCACTATCAG
TCAAAATAAAATCATTATTTGCATGCAAGCTTAGATCCTCTAGACCAGCCAGGACAGAAATGCCTCGACT
TCGCTGCTACCCAAGGTTGCCGGGTGACGCACACCGTGG
